>Addgene plasmid #238207 | pMIIS794 | addgene full sequence | sequence record 471802 | Addgene NGS Result
GGGGAATTGTGAGCGGATAACAATTCCCCTGTAGAAATAATTTTGTTTAACTTTAATAAGGAGATATACC
ATGGGCAGCAGCCATGTGATTAAGCCATACCCCCACTGTAACCCACTGTCCCCGTGCGAGCCAAAATCAA
CGTGAAACCCATCATCAACGTGCAAATAAACCTCATTAATCAATGAGGTTTATTTTTTGTATTGACATAT
TTCTTTATTGAAAATACAATTTTGAAATCAAACTTCTGAAAAGGCAATAAATTACATGGATAACGATATC
ACAATATTGGCGGTCGATTGGTCTCATGAAGAACGTAAACTTGCAATTTTTGATGGCAAGAAGATAAGGA
AAAAACTTCCTGAGCCTTCTAGCGATGTAATAATTGTGGCTGAAAATATTCCTCAAAAATATGCCGCTCC
GTTCATCGAGGTAGGGGCAAAAGTTCTTAGATGTTCGACAAACGCCACAGCAGATGCAAGAAAAAACTAT
CAAAAGAAAGTCGATGCTGCTTTTGCGAAAACGACGAAAATGATTCTAAAGTGATTTGGGCGTTATATCA
AACACACCCAGAATTGTTTCGTGAAATGAAGCTTGAGCCACCCCTTTCTTCTTATTATGCTATTTTTAAA
GATTACCAAGAGGTAAGAATTAGAACTGGCAATCGACTCTATTCAGATCGCACTGATGCAATGGAAGAGT
TTTTTAAAATAGTTAAGAAAGGTGAACATGAACTAAAAAAGGCTGTCGATAAAGAATTAGAAAATCATCC
GGTCTATACGCAGTGGTTACAGCATATTAAAGGTATTGGCCCGGTCGTTGCCGGGGGATTGATATCGTTA
ATTGGAGATATAGATCGCTTCGACAGCGTTTCTAAATTATGGGCCTATGCAGGTTATAGTGTTGATAATG
GAAAAGTGCAAAAGCGTAAAAAAGGTGTAGCTTCAAATTGGAAAAATAAAATTCGCACACATTGTTACAA
CATTGTAGATTCATTTATCAAACAACGCACTTCAGTTTATCGTGAGTTGTATGATGCCGAAAAAGCTCGT
CAACGTCCAAAGGTAGAATCCGATGGTCATGCTCACAACCGTGCTGTAAGAAAAGTTGCTAAGGTATTTT
TACAACATTATTGGGTAGTTTCTAGAGAATTAGCAGGGTTTTCTGTGTCTAAACCTTGGATTTTAGAACA
TGGTGGGCACGTTGATTACATCAAACCACCACATTGGAATAAAGTAGAAATTAAGCCATGCAAGCCCTGA
AACCCATTGCCTTAGTGCGAGCCATCATATATATGGAACCCATGCCGCAGATACGAGCCAAGCGAAAAAT
GAAACCCAACGTCGCTTTGCGAGCCAAACTACATATGAAACCCACAATGGAGATGCGAGCCAAACTACAT
ATGAAACCCATGCTGCTAGATGCGAGCTAAGCGGAAAATGAAACCCAACACCGATTTGCGAGCCAAACGA
TCTATGAAACCCAAGGTCTAGTTGCGAGCCAGAAGCCCTTTGAAACCCATCATCAACGTGCGAAAAAGCC
CGTTTTTCAACGGGCTTTTATCTTTTCATAACAAGTTCTCTTACTCTATCGTAAACACCACAATATTGAC
ATTTAAGTATTAAATTAGTGTCTGTGGCATTAGAATACTTATCTTGAGTAAAACTAATGACTTTATACAC
ATGATGCCCAGATAGACAACAATATAAATATTTTATAAGGCTCATAACATATTTATGAAAAACGGGCTTT
TTTATTATACATAACACTATGTTATACTTCAAAAAGTGGTTGTTAGAATTTATGGGGTCTACAGGAGTTG
TGTTTGATCCCAAACAAAAATCAAGAGACTGGAATTGGCTCGGTGCCCCCGGCTCCACTGGTGTCTCCCC
TAAAGAAGACCCAATTGGTTGTAAAAAGAAAAAGAAGAAAAAGAAGAAATGAGTTGGTTTAACGCACTAT
CTAACCCTTTTCAACAAAGTGTTAAAAAATTTATCTACGAACTTATCGGACCAGAACGATATATCAACCA
TGATCCCATTGTAGGTCTGCTGGCTAAAAATGTTAGCACTGCCGAAGAGTATGACTAGGCTGCTGCCACC
GCTGAGCAATAACTAGCATAACCCCTTGGGGCCTCTAAACGGGTCTTGAGGGGTTTTTTGCTGAAACCTC
AGGCATTTGAGAAGCACACGGTCACACTGCTTCCGGTAGTCAATAAACCGGTAAACCAGCAATAGACATA
AGCGGCTATTTAACGACCCTGCCCTGAACCGACGACCGGGTCGAATTTGCTTTCGAATTTCTGCCATTCA
TCCGCTTATTATCACTTATTCAGGCGTAGCAACCAGGCGTTTAAGGGCACCAATAACTGCCTTAAAAAAA
TTACGCCCCGCCCTGCCACTCATCGCAGTACTGTTGTAATTCATTAAGCATTCTGCCGACATGGAAGCCA
TCACAAACGGCATGATGAACCTGAATCGCCAGCGGCATCAGCACCTTGTCGCCTTGCGTATAATATTTGC
CCATAGTGAAAACGGGGGCGAAGAAGTTGTCCATATTGGCCACGTTTAAATCAAAACTGGTGAAACTCAC
CCAGGGATTGGCTGAGACGAAAAACATATTCTCAATAAACCCTTTAGGGAAATAGGCCAGGTTTTCACCG
TAACACGCCACATCTTGCGAATATATGTGTAGAAACTGCCGGAAATCGTCGTGGTATTCACTCCAGAGCG
ATGAAAACGTTTCAGTTTGCTCATGGAAAACGGTGTAACAAGGGTGAACACTATCCCATATCACCAGCTC
ACCGTCTTTCATTGCCATACGGAACTCCGGATGAGCATTCATCAGGCGGGCAAGAATGTGAATAAAGGCC
GGATAAAACTTGTGCTTATTTTTCTTTACGGTCTTTAAAAAGGCCGTAATATCCAGCTGAACGGTCTGGT
TATAGGTACATTGAGCAACTGACTGAAATGCCTCAAAATGTTCTTTACGATGCCATTGGGATATATCAAC
GGTGGTATATCCAGTGATTTTTTTCTCCATTTTAGCTTCCTTAGCTCCTGAAAATCTCGATAACTCAAAA
AATACGCCCGGTAGTGATCTTATTTCATTATGGTGAAAGTTGGAACCTCTTACGTGCCGATCAACGTCTC
ATTTTCGCCAAAAGTTGGCCCAGGGCTTCCCGGTATCAACAGGGACACCAGGATTTATTTATTCTGCGAA
GTGATCTTCCGTCACAGGTATTTATTCGGCGCAAAGTGCGTCGGGTGATGCTGCCAACTTACTGATTTAG
TGTATGATGGTGTTTTTGAGGTGCTCCAGTGGCTTCTGTTTCTATCAGCTGTCCCTCCTGTTCAGCTACT
GACGGGGTGGTGCGTAACGGCAAAAGCACCGCCGGACATCAGCGCTAGCGGAGTGTATACTGGCTTACTA
TGTTGGCACTGATGAGGGTGTCAGTGAAGTGCTTCATGTGGCAGGAGAAAAAAGGCTGCACCGGTGCGTC
AGCAGAATATGTGATACAGGATATATTCCGCTTCCTCGCTCACTGACTCGCTACGCTCGGTCGTTCGACT
GCGGCGAGCGGAAATGGCTTACGAACGGGGCGGAGATTTCCTGGAAGATGCCAGGAAGATACTTAACAGG
GAAGTGAGAGGGCCGCGGCAAAGCCGTTTTTCCATAGGCTCCGCCCCCCTGACAAGCATCACGAAATCTG
ACGCTCAAATCAGTGGTGGCGAAACCCGACAGGACTATAAAGATACCAGGCGTTTCCCCCTGGCGGCTCC
CTCGTGCGCTCTCCTGTTCCTGCCTTTCGGTTTACCGGTGTCATTCCGCTGTTATGGCCGCGTTTGTCTC
ATTCCACGCCTGACACTCAGTTCCGGGTAGGCAGTTCGCTCCAAGCTGGACTGTATGCACGAACCCCCCG
TTCAGTCCGACCGCTGCGCCTTATCCGGTAACTATCGTCTTGAGTCCAACCCGGAAAGACATGCAAAAGC
ACCACTGGCAGCAGCCACTGGTAATTGATTTAGAGGAGTTAGTCTTGAAGTCATGCGCCGGTTAAGGCTA
AACTGAAAGGACAAGTTTTGGTGACTGCGCTCCTCCAAGCCAGTTACCTCGGTTCAAAGAGTTGGTAGCT
CAGAGAACCTTCGAAAAACCGCCCTGCAAGGCGGTTTTTTCGTTTTCAGAGCAAGAGATTACGCGCAGAC
CAAAACGATCTCAAGAAGATCATCTTATTAATCAGATAAAATATTTCTAGATTTCAGTGCAATTTATCTC
TTCAAATGTAGCACCTGAAGTCAGCCCCATACGATATAAGTTGTAATTCTCATGTTAGTCATGCCCCGCG
CCCACCGGAAGGAGCTGACTGGGTTGAAGGCTCTCAAGGGCATCGGTCGAGATCCCGGTGCCTAATGAGT
GAGCTAACTTACATTAATTGCGTTGCGCTCACTGCCCGCTTTCCAGTCGGGAAACCTGTCGTGCCAGCTG
CATTAATGAATCGGCCAACGCGCGGGGAGAGGCGGTTTGCGTATTGGGCGCCAGGGTGGTTTTTCTTTTC
ACCAGTGAGACGGGCAACAGCTGATTGCCCTTCACCGCCTGGCCCTGAGAGAGTTGCAGCAAGCGGTCCA
CGCTGGTTTGCCCCAGCAGGCGAAAATCCTGTTTGATGGTGGTTAACGGCGGGATATAACATGAGCTGTC
TTCGGTATCGTCGTATCCCACTACCGAGATGTCCGCACCAACGCGCAGCCCGGACTCGGTAATGGCGCGC
ATTGCGCCCAGCGCCATCTGATCGTTGGCAACCAGCATCGCAGTGGGAACGATGCCCTCATTCAGCATTT
GCATGGTTTGTTGAAAACCGGACATGGCACTCCAGTCGCCTTCCCGTTCCGCTATCGGCTGAATTTGATT
GCGAGTGAGATATTTATGCCAGCCAGCCAGACGCAGACGCGCCGAGACAGAACTTAATGGGCCCGCTAAC
AGCGCGATTTGCTGGTGACCCAATGCGACCAGATGCTCCACGCCCAGTCGCGTACCGTCTTCATGGGAGA
AAATAATACTGTTGATGGGTGTCTGGTCAGAGACATCAAGAAATAACGCCGGAACATTAGTGCAGGCAGC
TTCCACAGCAATGGCATCCTGGTCATCCAGCGGATAGTTAATGATCAGCCCACTGACGCGTTGCGCGAGA
AGATTGTGCACCGCCGCTTTACAGGCTTCGACGCCGCTTCGTTCTACCATCGACACCACCACGCTGGCAC
CCAGTTGATCGGCGCGAGATTTAATCGCCGCGACAATTTGCGACGGCGCGTGCAGGGCCAGACTGGAGGT
GGCAACGCCAATCAGCAACGACTGTTTGCCCGCCAGTTGTTGTGCCACGCGGTTGGGAATGTAATTCAGC
TCCGCCATCGCCGCTTCCACTTTTTCCCGCGTTTTCGCAGAAACGTGGCTGGCCTGGTTCACCACGCGGG
AAACGGTCTGATAAGAGACACCGGCATACTCTGCGACATCGTATAACGTTACTGGTTTCACATTCACCAC
CCTGAATTGACTCTCTTCCGGGCGCTATCATGCCATACCGCGAAAGGTTTTGCGCCATTCGATGGTGTCC
GGGATCTCGACGCTCTCCCTTATGCGACTCCTGCATTAGGAAATTAATACGACTCACTATA
Features (pLannotate 1.2.2; 16 found; start..end, strand, type, name):
      3..27      +  protein_bind   lac operator: The lac repressor binds to the lac operator to inhibit transcription in E. coli. This inhibition can be relieved by adding lactose or isopropyl-β-D-thiogalactopyranoside (IPTG). lac repressor encoded by lacI
     42..64      +  RBS            RBS: efficient ribosome binding site from bacteriophage T7 gene 10 (Olins and Rangwala, 1989)
   1919..1936    +  CDS            K-Ras (fragment): human small GTPase proto-oncoprotein
   2088..2105    +  CDS            SET1 (fragment): solubility-enhancement tag derived from T7 phage gene 10B
   2113..2160    +  terminator     T7 terminator: transcription terminator for bacteriophage T7 RNA polymerase
   2384..3040    -  CDS            cat: CAT_ECOLX - Experimental evidence at protein level: Swiss-Prot protein existence level 1. This enzyme is an effector of chloramphenicol resistance in bacteria. From Escherichia coli. This protein is used as a marker in many commonly used cloning vectors, such as pACYC184.
   3041..3143    -  promoter       cat promoter: promoter of the E. coli cat gene encoding chloramphenicol acetyltransferase
   3264..3407    +  mobile_element IS1 (fragment): prokaryotic transposable element IS1
   3526..3581    -  rep_origin     RSF ori (fragment): Plasmids containing the RSF 1030 origin of replication can be propagated in E. coli cells that contain additional plasmids with compatible origins.
   3669..4214    -  rep_origin     p15A ori: Plasmids containing the medium-copy-number p15A origin of replication can be propagated in E. coli cells that contain a second plasmid with the ColE1 origin.
   4326..4390    -  CDS            TcR (fragment): tetracycline efflux protein; tet; confers resistance to tetracycline
   4405..4426    -  protein_bind   CAP binding site: CAP binding activates transcription in the presence of cAMP. E. coli catabolite activator protein
   4439..5521    -  CDS            lacI: lac repressor; lacI; The lac repressor binds to the lac operator to inhibit transcription in E. coli. This inhibition can be relieved by adding lactose or isopropyl-β-D-thiogalactopyranoside (IPTG).
   5522..5599    -  promoter       lacI promoter: lacI
   5607..5642    -  CDS            TcR (fragment): tetracycline efflux protein; tet; confers resistance to tetracycline
   5645..2       +  promoter       T7 promoter (across the origin): promoter for bacteriophage T7 RNA polymerase
