[The description below was written by a language model from this plasmid's Addgene catalogue record and pLannotate feature annotations shown in this document.]
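Description:
pMIIS794 is a bacterial expression plasmid built on a pACYC backbone that carries the native TIGR locus of TaTasR, a TIGR-associated protein from a Thermoproteota archaeon annotated in its source genome as a hypothetical protein. It replicates in E. coli from the p15A origin, which is compatible with ColE1-type plasmids and so allows co-transformation with a second construct. Selection is by chloramphenicol, through the cat gene and its own promoter. The catalogue lists the plasmid as high copy, although p15A is generally regarded as a medium-copy origin.

The roughly 2 kb insert sits in a pACYCDuet-style expression cassette. A T7 promoter spans the sequence origin and is followed by a lac operator and the phage T7 gene 10 ribosome binding site, with a T7 terminator downstream. The backbone also encodes lacI under its own promoter, so the cassette is repressed until induction in a host supplying T7 RNA polymerase. The automated annotation does not recognise the TasR coding sequence or the TIGR array. The short K-Ras, SET1, TcR, IS1 and RSF ori hits are small fragments and probably reflect chance matches or backbone remnants rather than functional parts.

The defining feature of the construct is a single A insertion at the K85 codon of TasR, which shifts the reading frame and produces a premature stop. The rest of the locus is left intact, though the record does not describe its RNA-encoding elements. The plasmid therefore most plausibly serves as a protein-null negative control alongside an intact TaTasR locus plasmid in studies of TIGR-Tas RNA-guided DNA targeting, although the record does not state this role explicitly.
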