Addgene plasmid #238207: pMIIS794
Purpose: Expresses native TaTasR TIGR locus, TasR has premature stop codon. CmR
Depositing lab: Feng Zhang. Depositing organization: Broad Institute. Publication: TIGR-Tas: A family of modular RNA-guided DNA-targeting systems in prokaryotes and their viruses. Faure G, Saito M, Wilkinson ME, Quinones-Olvera N, Xu P, Flam-Shepherd D, Kim S, Reddy N, Zhu S, Evgeniou L, Koonin EV, Macrae RK, Zhang F. Science. 2025 Feb 27:eadv9789. doi: 10.1126/science.adv9789. PubMed 40014690.
Backbone
  Vector backbone: pACYC
  Vector type: Bacterial Expression
Growth in bacteria
  Bacterial resistance: Chloramphenicol, 25 μg/mL
  Growth temperature: 37°C
  Growth strain: NEB Stable
  Copy number: High Copy
Gene/Insert
  Gene/Insert name: TaTasR (alt names: hypothetical protein DWQ19_11745; RDJ35482.1)
  Species: Thermoproteota archaeon
  Insert size (bp): 2001
  Mutation: A insertion at K85 codon
  Cloning method: Gibson Cloning
Terms and licenses: Academic/Nonprofit Terms; Industry Terms: Not Available to Industry
How to cite: pMIIS794 was a gift from Feng Zhang (Addgene plasmid # 238207 ; http://n2t.net/addgene:238207 ; RRID:Addgene_238207)
